Addgene plasmid #223982: AiP12325 - pAAV-AiE0499m-minBG-SYFP2-WPRE3-BGHpA (Alias: CN2325)
Purpose: AiE0499m is an enhancer sequence, designed to drive AAV-mediated transgene expression in cortical cell types
Depositing lab: Allen Institute for Brain Science & Jonathan Ting. Depositing organization: Allen Institute. Publication: A suite of enhancer AAVs and transgenic mouse lines for genetic access to cortical cell types. Ben-Simon Y, Hooper M, Narayan S, Daigle TL, Dwivedi D, Way SW, Oster A, Stafford DA, Mich JK, Taormina MJ, Martinez RA, Opitz-Araya X, Roth JR, Alexander JR, Allen S, Amster A, Arbuckle J, Ayala A, Baker PM, Bakken TE, Barcelli T, Barta S, Bendrick J, Bertagnolli D, Bielstein C, Bishwakarma P, Bowlus J, Boyer G, Brouner K, Casian B, Casper T, Chakka AB, Chakrabarty R, Chance RK, Chavan S, Clark M, Colbert K, Collman F, Daniel S, Departee M, DiValentin P, Donadio N, Dotson N, Egdorf T, Fliss T, Gabitto M, Garcia J, Gary A, Gasperini M, Gloe J, Goldy J, Gore BB, Graybuck L, Greisman N, Haeseleer F, Halterman C, Haradon Z, Hastings SD, Helback O, Ho W, Hockemeyer D, Huang C, Huff S, Hunker A, Johansen N, Jones D, Juneau Z, Kalmbach B, Kannan M, Khem S, Kussick E, Kutsal R, Larsen R, Lee C, Lee AY, Leibly M, Lenz GH, Li S, Liang E, Lusk N, Madigan Z, Malloy J, Malone J, McCue R, Melchor J, Mollenkopf T, Moosman S, Morin E, Newman D, Ng L, Ngo K, Omstead V, Otto S, Oyama A, Pena N, Pham T, Phillips E, Pom CA, Potekhina L, Ransford S, Ray PL, Rette D, Reynoldson C, Rimorin C, Rocha D, Ruiz A, Sanchez REA, Sawyer L, Sedeno-Cortes A, Sevigny JP, Shapovalova N, Shepard N, Shulga L, Sigler AR, Siverts L, Soliman S, Somasundaram S, Staats B, Stewart K, Szelenyi E, Tieu M, Trader C, Tran A, van Velthoven CTJ, Walker M, Wang Y, Weed N, Wirthlin M, Wood T, Wynalda B, Yao Z, Zhou T, Ariza J, Dee N, Reding M, Ronellenfitch K, Mufti S, Sunkin SM, Smith KA, Esposito L, Waters J, Thyagarajan B, Yao S, Lein ES, Zeng H, Levi BP, Ngai J, Ting JT, Tasic B. Cell. 2025 May 16:S0092-8674(25)00513-6. doi: 10.1016/j.cell.2025.05.002. PubMed 40403729.
Backbone
  Vector backbone: pAAV
  Vector type: AAV
Growth in bacteria
  Bacterial resistance: Ampicillin, 100 μg/mL
  Growth temperature: 30°C
  Growth strain: NEB Stable
  Copy number: High Copy
Gene/Insert
  Gene/Insert name: SYFP2
  Species: Synthetic
  Mutation: NA
  Promoter: minBG
  Cloning method: Other
Terms and licenses: Academic/Nonprofit Terms; Industry Terms: Not Available to Industry
Depositor comments: Cloning Method: RE Cloning
How to cite: AiP12325 - pAAV-AiE0499m-minBG-SYFP2-WPRE3-BGHpA (Alias: CN2325) was a gift from Allen Institute for Brain Science & Jonathan Ting (Addgene plasmid # 223982 ; http://n2t.net/addgene:223982 ; RRID:Addgene_223982)
