[The description below was written by a language model from this plasmid's Addgene catalogue record and pLannotate feature annotations shown in this document.]
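Description:
AiP12325 - pAAV-AiE0499m-minBG-SYFP2-WPRE3-BGHpA (alias CN2325) is an AAV transfer plasmid built on a pAAV backbone and used to package a recombinant adeno-associated virus genome carrying an enhancer-driven fluorescent reporter. The sequenced plasmid is about 4.7 kb. Two AAV2 inverted terminal repeats flank the expression cassette and define the roughly 2.1 kb segment that is replicated and encapsidated when the plasmid is supplied with rep/cap and helper functions. Outside the ITRs, the bacterial backbone carries a high-copy ColE1/pUC-type origin, an ampicillin resistance gene (β-lactamase) with its own promoter, an M13 phage origin, and small remnants of pBR322 bom and rop sequences. The plasmid is maintained in a recombination-deficient strain, a common precaution for ITR-containing plasmids, whose repeats are prone to rearrangement.

The payload places the AiE0499m enhancer upstream of minBG, which by its name is presumably a minimal beta-globin promoter. Such a minimal promoter has little activity on its own, so expression depends on the enhancer. Neither element is annotated in the feature table, but both presumably lie in the unannotated stretch between the left ITR and the reporter coding sequence. The cassette drives SYFP2, a rapidly maturing monomeric yellow fluorescent protein derived from Aequorea victoria. It is followed by WPRE3, a shortened woodchuck hepatitis virus post-transcriptional regulatory element that appears as two WPRE fragments and enhances transcript stability and expression, and then by a bovine growth hormone polyadenylation signal. According to the record, AiE0499m was designed to drive AAV-mediated transgene expression in cortical cell types, so the construct serves as a reporter vector for labelling and assessing enhancer specificity in the cortex. The record does not state which cortical cell populations are targeted.
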