Features (pLannotate 1.2.2; 13 found; start..end, strand, type, name):
      1..141     -  repeat_region  AAV2 ITR: inverted terminal repeat of adeno-associated virus serotype 2 inverted
    755..1471    +  CDS            SYFP2: SYFP2 is a basic (constitutively fluorescent) yellow fluorescent protein published in 2006, derived from Aequorea victoria. It is reported to be a very rapidly-maturing monomer with moderate acid sensitivity.
   1511..1668    +  misc_feature   WPRE (fragment): woodchuck hepatitis virus posttranscriptional regulatory element
   1674..1754    +  misc_feature   WPRE (fragment): woodchuck hepatitis virus posttranscriptional regulatory element
   1771..1882    +  polyA_signal   bGH poly(A) signal: bovine growth hormone polyadenylation signal
   2000..2140    +  repeat_region  AAV2 ITR: inverted terminal repeat of adeno-associated virus serotype 2 inverted
   2145..2196    -  misc_feature   bom (fragment): basis of mobility region from pBR322
   2215..2595    +  rep_origin     M13 ori (sequence partly withheld): M13 bacteriophage origin of replication; arrow indicates direction of (+) strand synthesis
   2671..2720    -  misc_feature   bom (fragment): basis of mobility region from pBR322
   2822..2857    -  CDS            rop (fragment): Rop protein, which maintains plasmids at low copy number; rop
   2952..3056    +  promoter       AmpR promoter: bla
   3057..3917    +  CDS            AmpR: β-lactamase; bla; confers resistance to ampicillin, carbenicillin, and related antibiotics
   4088..4676    +  rep_origin     ori: high-copy-number ColE1/pMB1/pBR322/pUC origin of replication
>Addgene plasmid #223982 | AiP12325 - pAAV-AiE0499m-minBG-SYFP2-WPRE3-BGHpA (Alias: CN2325) | addgene full sequence | sequence record 449757 | Addgene NGS Result
CCTGCAGGCAGCTGCGCGCTCGCTCGCTCACTGAGGCCGCCCGGGCAAAGCCCGGGCGTCGGGCGACCTT
TGGTCGCCCGGCCTCAGTGAGCGAGCGAGCGCGCAGAGAGGGAGTGGCCAACTCCATCACTAGGGGTTCC
TGCGGCCGCACGCGTCATGCCCCGGCTGCATCCCGGCCGCCCCGGCGAGCCGGCGGCAAGGGGCGCGAGA
GGCCGGGTTGGAGCGGCGGTGGCTGCCGCGGCGTCTCCGGAGACCACGCGAGCTGCTGGGGCAGGCGCCC
GACTGCTGTCCGAGGAGGTTTCCGCCGGTTCCGGAGCAACGGCTCCGTGTCCCCGCTCCGCTTGCCTCGC
CGACTCTCTCTCTCTCTCTCTCTCTCTCTCTCTCTCTCTCTCTCTCTCTCTCTCTCTCTCTCTCTGCCAC
CCCCCCCTCGTTCCTCTGGCTGGCTCGGCTGAAGCGAGAAGGCAGCAGGAGCACGCGGCGGCGGTGGCGG
TGGTGGTGGCGGCTGCACGGGCGGAGCGCGCAGCTCGGCGAGGGAGGGAGGGGGCTCCGGCGGTCGCGCG
GCCAGGGAGGGCGGCGAGGCAGGGAGGGCCGCGAGCCAGCTGAATGTGGCCACAGGAGCCCTGGAGTCCC
AGCTCCAGCCTTGGAGAACGGGGATGAGCTCGGGCTGGGCATAAAAGTCAGGGCAGAGCCATCTATTGCT
TACATTTGCTTCTGGGATCCAGATCTTTCGAAGCTAGCGCTACCGGTCGCCACCATGGTGAGCAAGGGCG
AGGAGCTGTTCACCGGGGTGGTGCCCATCCTGGTCGAGCTGGACGGCGACGTAAACGGCCACAAGTTCAG
CGTGTCCGGCGAGGGCGAGGGCGATGCCACCTACGGCAAGCTGACCCTGAAGCTGATCTGCACCACCGGC
AAGCTGCCCGTGCCCTGGCCCACCCTCGTGACCACCCTGGGCTACGGCGTGCAGTGCTTCGCCCGCTACC
CCGACCACATGAAGCAGCACGACTTCTTCAAGTCCGCCATGCCCGAAGGCTACGTCCAGGAGCGCACCAT
CTTCTTCAAGGACGACGGCAACTACAAGACCCGCGCCGAGGTGAAGTTCGAGGGCGACACCCTGGTGAAC
CGCATCGAGCTGAAGGGCATCGACTTCAAGGAGGACGGCAACATCCTGGGGCACAAGCTGGAGTACAACT
ACAACAGCCACAACGTCTATATCACCGCCGACAAGCAGAAGAACGGCATCAAGGCCAACTTCAAGATCCG
CCACAACATCGAGGACGGCGGCGTGCAGCTCGCCGACCACTACCAGCAGAACACCCCCATCGGCGACGGC
CCCGTGCTGCTGCCCGACAACCACTACCTGAGCTACCAGTCCAAGCTGAGCAAAGACCCCAACGAGAAGC
GCGATCACATGGTCCTGCTGGAGTTCGTGACCGCCGCCGGGATCACTCTCGGCATGGACGAGCTGTACAA
GTAAGTCGACGGCGCGCCGCGGCCGCGAATTCGATATCATAATCAACCTCTGGATTACAAAATTTGTGAA
AGATTGACTGGTATTCTTAACTATGTTGCTCCTTTTACGCTATGTGGATACGCTGCTTTAATGCCTTTGT
ATCATGCTATTGCTTCCCGTATGGCTTTCATTTTCTCCTCCTTGTATAAATCCTGGTTAGTTCTTGCCAC
GGCGGAACTCATCGCCGCCTGCCTTGCCCGCTGCTGGACAGGGGCTCGGCTGTTGGGCACTGACAATTCC
GTGGCTCGAGAGATCTTCGACTGTGCCTTCTAGTTGCCAGCCATCTGTTGTTTGCCCCTCCCCCGTGCCT
TCCTTGACCCTGGAAGGTGCCACTCCCACTGTCCTTTCCTAATAAAATGAGGAAATTGCATCGCATTGTC
TGAGTAGGTGTCATTCTATTCTGGGGGGTGGGGTGGGGCAGGACAGCAAGGGGGAGGATTGGGAAGACAA
TAGCAGGCATGAGATCTCACGTGCGGACCGAGCGGCCGCAGGAACCCCTAGTGATGGAGTTGGCCACTCC
CTCTCTGCGCGCTCGCTCGCTCACTGAGGCCGGGCGACCAAAGGTCGCCCGACGCCCGGGCTTTGCCCGG
GCGGCCTCAGTGAGCGAGCGAGCGCGCAGCTGCCTGCAGGGGCGCCTGATGCGGTATTTTCTCCTTACGC
ATCTGTGCGGTATTTCACACCGCATA
[142 nt withheld, positions 2197-2338]
C
[141 nt withheld, positions 2340-2480]
CCTTTGACGTTGGAGTCCACGTTCTTT
[37 nt withheld, positions 2508-2544]
ACCCTATCTCGGGCTATTCTTTTGATTTATAAGGGATTTTGCCGATTTCGGCCTATTGGTTAAAAAATGA
GCTGATTTAACAAAAATTTAACGCGAATTTTAACAAAATATTAACGTTTACAATTTTATGGTGCACTCTC
AGTACAATCTGCTCTGATGCCGCATAGTTAAGCCAGCCCCGACACCCGCCAACACCCGCTGACGCGCCCT
GACGGGCTTGTCTGCTCCCGGCATCCGCTTACAGACAAGCTGTGACCGTCTCCGGGAGCTGCATGTGTCA
GAGGTTTTCACCGTCATCACCGAAACGCGCGAGACGAAAGGGCCTCGTGATACGCCTATTTTTATAGGTT
AATGTCATGATAATAATGGTTTCTTAGACGTCAGGTGGCACTTTTCGGGGAAATGTGCGCGGAACCCCTA
TTTGTTTATTTTTCTAAATACATTCAAATATGTATCCGCTCATGAGACAATAACCCTGATAAATGCTTCA
ATAATATTGAAAAAGGAAGAGTATGAGTATTCAACATTTCCGTGTCGCCCTTATTCCCTTTTTTGCGGCA
TTTTGCCTTCCTGTTTTTGCTCACCCAGAAACGCTGGTGAAAGTAAAAGATGCTGAAGATCAGTTGGGTG
CACGAGTGGGTTACATCGAACTGGATCTCAACAGCGGTAAGATCCTTGAGAGTTTTCGCCCCGAAGAACG
TTTTCCAATGATGAGCACTTTTAAAGTTCTGCTATGTGGCGCGGTATTATCCCGTATTGACGCCGGGCAA
GAGCAACTCGGTCGCCGCATACACTATTCTCAGAATGACTTGGTTGAGTACTCACCAGTCACAGAAAAGC
ATCTTACGGATGGCATGACAGTAAGAGAATTATGCAGTGCTGCCATAACCATGAGTGATAACACTGCGGC
CAACTTACTTCTGACAACGATCGGAGGACCGAAGGAGCTAACCGCTTTTTTGCACAACATGGGGGATCAT
GTAACTCGCCTTGATCGTTGGGAACCGGAGCTGAATGAAGCCATACCAAACGACGAGCGTGACACCACGA
TGCCTGTAGCAATGGCAACAACGTTGCGCAAACTATTAACTGGCGAACTACTTACTCTAGCTTCCCGGCA
ACAATTAATAGACTGGATGGAGGCGGATAAAGTTGCAGGACCACTTCTGCGCTCGGCCCTTCCGGCTGGC
TGGTTTATTGCTGATAAATCTGGAGCCGGTGAGCGTGGGTCTCGCGGTATCATTGCAGCACTGGGGCCAG
ATGGTAAGCCCTCCCGTATCGTAGTTATCTACACGACGGGGAGTCAGGCAACTATGGATGAACGAAATAG
ACAGATCGCTGAGATAGGTGCCTCACTGATTAAGCATTGGTAACTGTCAGACCAAGTTTACTCATATATA
CTTTAGATTGATTTAAAACTTCATTTTTAATTTAAAAGGATCTAGGTGAAGATCCTTTTTGATAATCTCA
TGACCAAAATCCCTTAACGTGAGTTTTCGTTCCACTGAGCGTCAGACCCCGTAGAAAAGATCAAAGGATC
TTCTTGAGATCCTTTTTTTCTGCGCGTAATCTGCTGCTTGCAAACAAAAAAACCACCGCTACCAGCGGTG
GTTTGTTTGCCGGATCAAGAGCTACCAACTCTTTTTCCGAAGGTAACTGGCTTCAGCAGAGCGCAGATAC
CAAATACTGTCCTTCTAGTGTAGCCGTAGTTAGGCCACCACTTCAAGAACTCTGTAGCACCGCCTACATA
CCTCGCTCTGCTAATCCTGTTACCAGTGGCTGCTGCCAGTGGCGATAAGTCGTGTCTTACCGGGTTGGAC
TCAAGACGATAGTTACCGGATAAGGCGCAGCGGTCGGGCTGAACGGGGGGTTCGTGCACACAGCCCAGCT
TGGAGCGAACGACCTACACCGAACTGAGATACCTACAGCGTGAGCTATGAGAAAGCGCCACGCTTCCCGA
AGGGAGAAAGGCGGACAGGTATCCGGTAAGCGGCAGGGTCGGAACAGGAGAGCGCACGAGGGAGCTTCCA
GGGGGAAACGCCTGGTATCTTTATAGTCCTGTCGGGTTTCGCCACCTCTGACTTGAGCGTCGATTTTTGT
GATGCTCGTCAGGGGGGCGGAGCCTATGGAAAAACGCCAGCAACGCGGCCTTTTTACGGTTCCTGGCCTT
TTGCTGGCCTTTTGCTCACATGT
